>Addgene plasmid #44361 | pAAV-hSyn-DIO-hM3D(Gq)-mCherry | addgene full sequence | sequence record 148598 | Addgene NGS Result
CCTGCAGGCAGCTGCGCGCTCGCTCGCTCACTGAGGCCGCCCGGGCGTCGGGCGACCTTTGGTCGCCCGG
CCTCAGTGAGCGAGCGAGCGCGCAGAGAGGGAGTGGCCAACTCCATCACTAGGGGTTCCTGCGGCCGCAC
GCGTGTGTCTAGACTGCAGAGGGCCCTGCGTATGAGTGCAAGTGGGTTTTAGGACCAGGATGAGGCGGGG
TGGGGGTGCCTACCTGACGACCGACCCCGACCCACTGGACAAGCACCCAACCCCCATTCCCCAAATTGCG
CATCCCCTATCAGAGAGGGGGAGGGGAAACAGGATGCGGCGAGGCGCGTGCGCACTGCCAGCTTCAGCAC
CGCGGACAGTGCCTTCGCCCCCGCCTGGCGGCGCGCGCCACCGCCGCCTCAGCACTGAAGGCGCGCTGAC
GTCACTCGCCGGTCCCCCGCAAACTCCCCTTCCCGGCCACCTTGGTCGCGTCCGCGCCGCCGCCGGCCCA
GCCGGACCGCACCACGCGAGGCGCGAGATAGGGGGGCACGGGCGCGACCATCTGCGCTGCGGCGCCGGCG
ACTCAGCGCTGCCTCAGTCTGCGGTGGGCAGCGGAGGAGTCGTGTCGTGCCTGAGAGCGCAGTCGAGAAG
GTACCGGATCCTCTAGAGTCGACTCCGGAATAACTTCGTATAGGATACTTTATACGAAGTTATGCAGAAT
GGTAGCTGGATTGTAGCTGCTATTAGCAATATGAAACCTCTTAATAACTTCGTATAGCATACATTATACG
AAGTTATGGCGCGCCTTACTTGTACAGCTCGTCCATGCCGCCGGTGGAGTGGCGGCCCTCGGCGCGTTCG
TACTGTTCCACGATGGTGTAGTCCTCGTTGTGGGAGGTGATGTCCAACTTGATGTTGACGTTGTAGGCGC
CGGGCAGCTGCACGGGCTTCTTGGCCTTGTAGGTGGTCTTGACCTCAGCGTCGTAGTGGCCGCCGTCCTT
CAGCTTCAGCCTCTGCTTGATCTCGCCCTTCAGGGCGCCGTCCTCGGGGTACATCCGCTCGGAGGAGGCC
TCCCAGCCCATGGTCTTCTTCTGCATTACGGGGCCGTCGGAGGGGAAGTTGGTGCCGCGCAGCTTCACCT
TGTAGATGAACTCGCCGTCCTGCAGGGAGGAGTCCTGGGTCACGGTCACCACGCCGCCGTCCTCGAAGTT
CATCACGCGCTCCCACTTGAAGCCCTCGGGGAAGGACAGCTTCAAGTAGTCGGGGATGTCGGCGGGGTGC
TTCACGTAGGCCTTGGAGCCGTACATGAACTGAGGGGACAGGATGTCCCAGGCGAAGGGCAGGGGGCCAC
CCTTGGTCACCTTCAGCTTGGCGGTCTGGGTGCCCTCGTAGGGGCGGCCCTCGCCCTCGCCCTCGATCTC
GAACTCGTGGCCGTTCACGGAGCCCTCCATGTGCACCTTGAAGCGCATGAACTCCTTGATGATGGCCATG
TTATCCTCCTCGCCCTTGCTCACCATGGTGGCGACCGGGGGATCCTTCAAGGCCTGCTCGGGTGCGCGCT
TGTGAAAAATGACCGACTGTCTCTGCTGGTACTGCTGCTTGCGCCTCTTTTTTTTGTCACACTGGCACAG
CAGCAGCATCTTGAAAGTGGTTCTGAATGTTTTGTTGCACAGAGCATAGCACACGGGGTTCACGGTGCTG
TTGATGTAGCACAGCCAGTAGCCCAGATTCCAAAAGGTTTTGGGTATGCAGCTGTCACAAAAGGTGTTCA
CCAGAACCATGATGTTGTATGGGGTCCAAGTGATGATGAAGGCAAGCAAGATCGCACTGAGGGTCTGGGC
CGCTTTCTTCTCCTTGACCAGGGACATCCTTTTCCGCTTAGTGATCTGACTTCTGGTCTTCAGAGCAAAC
CTCTTGGCCAGAGTGGCTTCCTTGAAGGACAGAGGTAGAGTGGCCGTGCTCTTACCCACTGAGGAGTTGA
CGTCAGAAGTCTTAGCTGTGTCCACGGCTGACTCTAGCTGGATGGGAAGCTTGGAGAAGCTTTTTGGAAA
ACTGCCTCCATCGTCCACGCTCTTCTGGGCCTGCAGCTTGTCGGCTTTCCTCTCCAAGTCCACCATCCCC
AGCTCCTCCTCAGGCACCTGCAGGTTGTCCGATGAGGGTAACTTGGTGGAGTTGAGGATGGTGCTGTGAC
CCGGAAGCTTGAGCACGATGGAGTAGATGGCTCTCGTCTCGGAGCCAATGTCCTCCTCGTCGGAGGAGGC
GGAGTTCTCCAGGGAGGCAGCAGCATCATTGTTGTTCCAACTGTCACTGCTGCTGTGGTCTTGGTCCATC
TGCTCGGAGCTGGGTTTCCAGCTCTTGGTTGTGAACCAGAAGTGGCAGCGGCCATACTTCCTCCTGTTGG
AGCGTTTCATGCTTTGCTGTTGAAGTTCGTAACTGCTGCAGCTTCGAGAACTGCCCGTGGGGTGGACAAA
GTTTTCTGTCTCTGCCTCTGTCCCAGAGGCTTGCAGGCCAGCAAGCTCTTTGGTACGCTTTTCAGTTTCC
TTATAGATCCTCCAGTATAAAATAGTCATAATGGTGACAGGCATATAAAAACCAGCGATGGCTGTGCCAA
AAGTAATGGTGGGCTCACTGAGGAACTGAATGAAGCACTCTCCCGGAGGCACAGTTCTCTTTCCAACAAA
GTATTGCCAGAACAAGATGGCAGGAGCCCAAAGGACAAAGGAGATGACCCAAGCCAGACCGATCATCACA
CCGGCTCTCTTTGTTGTTCGTTTGGCTCGGTACGTGAGCGGCCTCGTGATGGAAAAGTATCTGTCAAAGC
TGATGACCAGAAGATTCATAACAGAGGCATTGCTGGCTACGCAGTCAATGGCAAGCCAGAGGTCACAGGC
CAAGTTCCCTAAGGCCCATCGATTCATGATGATGTAGGTCGTAAACAGATTCATTGAAATGACCCCGATA
ATCAGATCGGCACAGGCCAGGCTTAAGAGGAAGTAGTTGTTGACCGTCTTCAGCTGCTTGTTGACCTTAA
ATGACACAATTACCAGGATGTTGCCGATGATGGTCACCAAGGCCAGGATGCCCGTTAAGAAAGCGATGAA
GACCACTTGCCAGACGGTATGACCTCCCAGAGGGTCATCGGTGGTACCGTCTGGAGAGGAGAAATTGCCA
GCTGCTCGAGAAACATTGTAGCTGCCGAAATGAGTGACGGTTCCCGGGGGCAGCCCTGCATCGGAGGGGC
TGTGTATCCAGGAGGAGCTGATGTTTGGAAACAAAGGCGAGGTTGTACTGTTATTGTGCAAGGTCATGGT
GGCGCTAGCATAACTTCGTATAAAGTATCCTATACGAAGTTATTTGCCTTAACCCAGAAATTATCACTGT
TATTCTTTAGAATGGTGCAAAGAATAACTTCGTATAATGTATGCTATACGAAGTTATGAATTCGATATCA
AGCTTATCGATAATCAACCTCTGGATTACAAAATTTGTGAAAGATTGACTGGTATTCTTAACTATGTTGC
TCCTTTTACGCTATGTGGATACGCTGCTTTAATGCCTTTGTATCATGCTATTGCTTCCCGTATGGCTTTC
ATTTTCTCCTCCTTGTATAAATCCTGGTTGCTGTCTCTTTATGAGGAGTTGTGGCCCGTTGTCAGGCAAC
GTGGCGTGGTGTGCACTGTGTTTGCTGACGCAACCCCCACTGGTTGGGGCATTGCCACCACCTGTCAGCT
CCTTTCCGGGACTTTCGCTTTCCCCCTCCCTATTGCCACGGCGGAACTCATCGCCGCCTGCCTTGCCCGC
TGCTGGACAGGGGCTCGGCTGTTGGGCACTGACAATTCCGTGGTGTTGTCGGGGAAATCATCGTCCTTTC
CTTGGCTGCTCGCCTATGTTGCCACCTGGATTCTGCGCGGGACGTCCTTCTGCTACGTCCCTTCGGCCCT
CAATCCAGCGGACCTTCCTTCCCGCGGCCTGCTGCCGGCTCTGCGGCCTCTTCCGCGTCTTCGCCTTCGC
CCTCAGACGAGTCGGATCTCCCTTTGGGCCGCCTCCCCGCATCGATACCGAGCGCTGCTCGAGAGATCTA
CGGGTGGCATCCCTGTGACCCCTCCCCAGTGCCTCTCCTGGCCCTGGAAGTTGCCACTCCAGTGCCCACC
AGCCTTGTCCTAATAAAATTAAGTTGCATCATTTTGTCTGACTAGGTGTCCTTCTATAATATTATGGGGT
GGAGGGGGGTGGTATGGAGCAAGGGGCAAGTTGGGAAGACAACCTGTAGGGCCTGCGGGGTCTATTGGGA
ACCAAGCTGGAGTGCAGTGGCACAATCTTGGCTCACTGCAATCTCCGCCTCCTGGGTTCAAGCGATTCTC
CTGCCTCAGCCTCCCGAGTTGTTGGGATTCCAGGCATGCATGACCAGGCTCAGCTAATTTTTGTTTTTTT
GGTAGAGACGGGGTTTCACCATATTGGCCAGGCTGGTCTCCAACTCCTAATCTCAGGTGATCTACCCACC
TTGGCCTCCCAAATTGCTGGGATTACAGGCGTGAACCACTGCTCCCTTCCCTGTCCTTCTGATTTTGTAG
GTAACCACGTGCGGACCGAGCGGCCGCAGGAACCCCTAGTGATGGAGTTGGCCACTCCCTCTCTGCGCGC
TCGCTCGCTCACTGAGGCCGGGCGACCAAAGGTCGCCCGACGCCCGGGCTTTGCCCGGGCGGCCTCAGTG
AGCGAGCGAGCGCGCAGCTGCCTGCAGGGGCGCCTGATGCGGTATTTTCTCCTTACGCATCTGTGCGGTA
TTTCACACCGCATA
[95 nt withheld, positions 4775-4869]
T
[46 nt withheld, positions 4871-4916]
C
[141 nt withheld, positions 4918-5058]
CCTTTGACGTTGGAGTCCACGTTCTTT
[37 nt withheld, positions 5086-5122]
ACTCTATCTCGGGCTATTCTTTTGATTTATAAGGGATTTTGCCGATTTCGGTCTATTGGTTAAAAAATGA
GCTGATTTAACAAAAATTTAACGCGAATTTTAACAAAATATTAACGTTTACAATTTTATGGTGCACTCTC
AGTACAATCTGCTCTGATGCCGCATAGTTAAGCCAGCCCCGACACCCGCCAACACCCGCTGACGCGCCCT
GACGGGCTTGTCTGCTCCCGGCATCCGCTTACAGACAAGCTGTGACCGTCTCCGGGAGCTGCATGTGTCA
GAGGTTTTCACCGTCATCACCGAAACGCGCGAGACGAAAGGGCCTCGTGATACGCCTATTTTTATAGGTT
AATGTCATGATAATAATGGTTTCTTAGACGTCAGGTGGCACTTTTCGGGGAAATGTGCGCGGAACCCCTA
TTTGTTTATTTTTCTAAATACATTCAAATATGTATCCGCTCATGAGACAATAACCCTGATAAATGCTTCA
ATAATATTGAAAAAGGAAGAGTATGAGTATTCAACATTTCCGTGTCGCCCTTATTCCCTTTTTTGCGGCA
TTTTGCCTTCCTGTTTTTGCTCACCCAGAAACGCTGGTGAAAGTAAAAGATGCTGAAGATCAGTTGGGTG
CACGAGTGGGTTACATCGAACTGGATCTCAACAGCGGTAAGATCCTTGAGAGTTTTCGCCCCGAAGAACG
TTTTCCAATGATGAGCACTTTTAAAGTTCTGCTATGTGGCGCGGTATTATCCCGTATTGACGCCGGGCAA
GAGCAACTCGGTCGCCGCATACACTATTCTCAGAATGACTTGGTTGAGTACTCACCAGTCACAGAAAAGC
ATCTTACGGATGGCATGACAGTAAGAGAATTATGCAGTGCTGCCATAACCATGAGTGATAACACTGCGGC
CAACTTACTTCTGACAACGATCGGAGGACCGAAGGAGCTAACCGCTTTTTTGCACAACATGGGGGATCAT
GTAACTCGCCTTGATCGTTGGGAACCGGAGCTGAATGAAGCCATACCAAACGACGAGCGTGACACCACGA
TGCCTGTAGCAATGGCAACAACGTTGCGCAAACTATTAACTGGCGAACTACTTACTCTAGCTTCCCGGCA
ACAATTAATAGACTGGATGGAGGCGGATAAAGTTGCAGGACCACTTCTGCGCTCGGCCCTTCCGGCTGGC
TGGTTTATTGCTGATAAATCTGGAGCCGGTGAGCGTGGGTCTCGCGGTATCATTGCAGCACTGGGGCCAG
ATGGTAAGCCCTCCCGTATCGTAGTTATCTACACGACGGGGAGTCAGGCAACTATGGATGAACGAAATAG
ACAGATCGCTGAGATAGGTGCCTCACTGATTAAGCATTGGTAACTGTCAGACCAAGTTTACTCATATATA
CTTTAGATTGATTTAAAACTTCATTTTTAATTTAAAAGGATCTAGGTGAAGATCCTTTTTGATAATCTCA
TGACCAAAATCCCTTAACGTGAGTTTTCGTTCCACTGAGCGTCAGACCCCGTAGAAAAGATCAAAGGATC
TTCTTGAGATCCTTTTTTTCTGCGCGTAATCTGCTGCTTGCAAACAAAAAAACCACCGCTACCAGCGGTG
GTTTGTTTGCCGGATCAAGAGCTACCAACTCTTTTTCCGAAGGTAACTGGCTTCAGCAGAGCGCAGATAC
CAAATACTGTTCTTCTAGTGTAGCCGTAGTTAGGCCACCACTTCAAGAACTCTGTAGCACCGCCTACATA
CCTCGCTCTGCTAATCCTGTTACCAGTGGCTGCTGCCAGTGGCGATAAGTCGTGTCTTACCGGGTTGGAC
TCAAGACGATAGTTACCGGATAAGGCGCAGCGGTCGGGCTGAACGGGGGGTTCGTGCACACAGCCCAGCT
TGGAGCGAACGACCTACACCGAACTGAGATACCTACAGCGTGAGCTATGAGAAAGCGCCACGCTTCCCGA
AGGGAGAAAGGCGGACAGGTATCCGGTAAGCGGCAGGGTCGGAACAGGAGAGCGCACGAGGGAGCTTCCA
GGGGGAAACGCCTGGTATCTTTATAGTCCTGTCGGGTTTCGCCACCTCTGACTTGAGCGTCGATTTTTGT
GATGCTCGTCAGGGGGGCGGAGCCTATGGAAAAACGCCAGCAACGCGGCCTTTTTACGGTTCCTGGCCTT
TTGCTGGCCTTTTGCTCACATGT
Features (pLannotate 1.2.2; 23 found; start..end, strand, type, name):
     12..39      +  repeat_region  AAV2 ITR (fragment): inverted terminal repeat of adeno-associated virus serotype 2 inverted
     68..95      +  repeat_region  AAV2 ITR (fragment): inverted terminal repeat of adeno-associated virus serotype 2 inverted
    175..622     +  promoter       hSyn promoter: human synapsin I promoter; confers neuron-specific expression (Kügler et al., 2003)
    636..653     +  misc_feature   MCS (fragment): pUC18/19 multiple cloning site
    660..693     +  protein_bind   lox2272: Cre-mediated recombination occurs in the 8-bp core sequence (GGATACTT). lox2272 sites are compatible with each other, but incompatible with loxP or loxN sites (Lee and Saito, 1988). Cre recombinase
    694..743     -  intron         β-globin intron (fragment): internally truncated intron from human β-globin
    744..777     +  protein_bind   loxP: Cre-mediated recombination occurs in the 8-bp core sequence (GCATACAT). Cre recombinase
    789..1496    -  CDS            mCherry: mCherry is a basic (constitutively fluorescent) red fluorescent protein published in 2004, derived from Discosoma sp.. It is reported to be a very rapidly-maturing monomer with low acid sensitivity.
   1518..3287    -  CDS            CHRM3: ACM3_HUMAN - Experimental evidence at protein level: Swiss-Prot protein existence level 1. The muscarinic acetylcholine receptor mediates various cellular responses, including inhibition of adenylate cyclase, breakdown of phosphoinositides and modulation of potassium channels through the action of G proteins. Primary transducing effect is Pi turnover. From Homo sapiens (Human).
   3300..3333    -  protein_bind   lox2272: Cre-mediated recombination occurs in the 8-bp core sequence (GGATACTT). lox2272 sites are compatible with each other, but incompatible with loxP or loxN sites (Lee and Saito, 1988). Cre recombinase
   3334..3383    -  intron         β-globin intron (fragment): internally truncated intron from human β-globin
   3384..3417    -  protein_bind   loxP: Cre-mediated recombination occurs in the 8-bp core sequence (GCATACAT). Cre recombinase
   3418..3442    +  misc_feature   MCS (fragment): pBluescript multiple cloning site
   3442..4030    +  misc_feature   WPRE: woodchuck hepatitis virus posttranscriptional regulatory element
   4062..4538    +  polyA_signal   hGH poly(A) signal: human growth hormone polyadenylation signal
   4578..4718    +  repeat_region  AAV2 ITR: inverted terminal repeat of adeno-associated virus serotype 2 inverted
   4723..4774    -  misc_feature   bom (fragment): basis of mobility region from pBR322
   4793..5248    +  rep_origin     f1 ori (sequence partly withheld): f1 bacteriophage origin of replication; arrow indicates direction of (+) strand synthesis
   5249..5298    -  misc_feature   bom (fragment): basis of mobility region from pBR322
   5400..5435    -  CDS            rop (fragment): Rop protein, which maintains plasmids at low copy number; rop
   5530..5634    +  promoter       AmpR promoter: bla
   5635..6495    +  CDS            AmpR: β-lactamase; bla; confers resistance to ampicillin, carbenicillin, and related antibiotics
   6666..7254    +  rep_origin     ori: high-copy-number ColE1/pMB1/pBR322/pUC origin of replication
