[The description below was written by a language model from this plasmid's Addgene catalogue record, the feature table of its GenBank file and pLannotate feature annotations shown in this document.]
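Description:
pAAV-hSyn-DIO-hM3D(Gq)-mCherry is an adeno-associated virus transfer plasmid (about 7.3 kb, pAAV backbone) for Cre-dependent, neuron-restricted expression of an excitatory chemogenetic receptor. The backbone carries a ColE1/pUC-type origin, an f1 phage origin and a β-lactamase gene for ampicillin selection in E. coli. The catalogue lists it as low copy and grown in a recombination-deficient strain, which is common for ITR-containing plasmids. AAV2 inverted terminal repeats flank the expression cassette and allow it to be packaged into AAV particles. In the annotated full sequence the downstream ITR is called in full, whereas the upstream one is detected only as short fragments.

Between the ITRs, the human synapsin 1 promoter drives the payload, followed by a WPRE to enhance transcript stability and expression and a human growth hormone polyadenylation signal. The insert is hM3D(Gq), a designer receptor (DREADD) derived from the human M3 muscarinic acetylcholine receptor (annotated as CHRM3) that couples to Gq signalling. It is fused at its C terminus to the red fluorescent protein mCherry. This fusion lies in the antisense orientation relative to the promoter. It is bracketed by a lox2272/loxP pair on one side and an oppositely oriented pair on the other, the DIO or "double floxed" arrangement. Without Cre no functional protein is made. Cre recombination inverts the cassette into the sense orientation and then excises one site of each pair, locking it in place.

The construct is used to make AAV for activating genetically defined, Cre-expressing neurons with a DREADD ligand, as in the associated study of AgRP neurons and feeding in mice, with mCherry marking the expressing cells. The two short GenBank records held for this plasmid cover only partial reads showing a Kozak sequence and lox sites.
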