Addgene plasmid #44361: pAAV-hSyn-DIO-hM3D(Gq)-mCherry
Purpose: Double floxed Gq-coupled hM3D DREADD fused with mCherry under the control of human synapsin promoter.
Depositing lab: Bryan Roth. Publication: Rapid, reversible activation of AgRP neurons drives feeding behavior in mice. Krashes MJ, Koda S, Ye C, Rogan SC, Adams AC, Cusher DS, Maratos-Flier E, Roth BL, Lowell BB. J Clin Invest. 2011 Apr;121(4):1424-8. doi: 10.1172/JCI46229. PubMed 21364278.
Backbone
  Vector backbone: pAAV
  Backbone size w/o insert (bp): 4824
  Total vector size (bp): 7326
  Vector type: AAV ; Adeno Associated Viral Vector
Growth in bacteria
  Bacterial resistance: Ampicillin, 100 μg/mL
  Growth temperature: 37°C
  Growth strain: NEB Stable
  Copy number: Low Copy
Gene/Insert
  Gene/Insert name: hM3D(Gq)-mCherry
  Species: H. sapiens (human)
  Insert size (bp): 2502
  Promoter: human Synapsin 1
  Tag / fusion protein: mCherry (C terminal on insert)
  Cloning method: Restriction Enzyme; 5′ cloning site Asc I (not destroyed); 3′ cloning site Nhe I (not destroyed)
  Sequencing primers: 5′ tcgtgtcgtgcctgagagcg; 3′ GCATTAAAGCAGCGTATCCACATAGC
Terms and licenses: Academic/Nonprofit Terms; Industry Terms: Not Available to Industry
Depositor comments: These plasmids were generated as part of the Illuminating the Druggable Genome (IDG) program sponsored by the NIH Common Fund. The goal of this program is to identify, gather, and distribute information and resources for proteins that currently are not well-studied yet belong to commonly drug-targeted protein families: protein kinases, non-olfactory G-protein coupled receptors (GPCRs), and ion channels. The IDG program is designed to develop fundamental research tools for understudied proteins, elucidate their function, and disseminate the IDG-related resources and data to the greater scientific community.
How to cite: pAAV-hSyn-DIO-hM3D(Gq)-mCherry was a gift from Bryan Roth (Addgene plasmid # 44361 ; http://n2t.net/addgene:44361 ; RRID:Addgene_44361) For viral preps, please replace (Addgene plasmid # 44361) in the above sentence with: (Addgene viral prep # 44361-AAV1), (Addgene viral prep # 44361-AAV2), (Addgene viral prep # 44361-AAV5), (Addgene viral prep # 44361-AAV8), (Addgene viral prep # 44361-AAV9), (Addgene viral prep # 44361-AAVrg), or (Addgene viral prep # 44361-PHPeB)
