LOCUS       Exported 624 bp ds-DNA linear SYN 17-MAY-2021
DEFINITION  Double floxed Gq-coupled hM3D DREADD fused with mCherry under the
            control of human synapsin promoter..
ACCESSION   .
VERSION     .
KEYWORDS    pAAV-hSyn-DIO-hM3D(Gq)-mCherry
SOURCE      synthetic DNA construct
  ORGANISM  synthetic DNA construct
REFERENCE   1 (bases 1 to 624)
  AUTHORS   Krashes MJ, Koda S, Ye C, Rogan SC, Adams AC, Cusher DS,
            Maratos-Flier E, Roth BL, Lowell BB
  TITLE     Rapid, reversible activation of AgRP neurons drives feeding behavior
            in mice.
  JOURNAL   J Clin Invest. 2011 Apr;121(4):1424-8. doi: 10.1172/JCI46229.
  PUBMED    21364278
REFERENCE   2 (bases 1 to 624)
  AUTHORS   .
  TITLE     Direct Submission
  JOURNAL   Exported May 17, 2021 from SnapGene Server 1.1.58
            http://www.snapgene.com
FEATURES             Location/Qualifiers
     source          1..624
                     /organism="synthetic DNA construct"
                     /mol_type="other DNA"
     protein_bind    complement(253..286)
                     /label=loxP
                     /bound_moiety="Cre recombinase"
                     /note="Cre-mediated recombination occurs in the 8-bp core
                     sequence (GCATACAT)."
     protein_bind    complement(337..370)
                     /label=lox2272
                     /bound_moiety="Cre recombinase"
                     /note="Cre-mediated recombination occurs in the 8-bp core
                     sequence (GGATACTT). lox2272 sites are compatible with each
                     other, but incompatible with loxP or loxN sites (Lee and
                     Saito, 1988)."
ORIGIN
        1 ccccgaggac ggcgccctga agggcgagat caagcagagg ctgaagctga aggacggcgg
       61 ccactacgac gctgaggtca agaccaccta caaggccaag aagcccgtgc agctgcccgg
      121 cgcctacaac gtcaacatca agttggacat cacctcccac aacgaggact acaccatcgt
      181 ggaacagtac gaacgcgccg agggccgcca ctccaccggc ggcatggacg agctgtacaa
      241 gtaaggcgcg ccataacttc gtataatgta tgctatacga agttattaag aggtttcata
      301 ttgctaatag cagctacaat ccagctacca ttctgcataa cttcgtataa agtatcctat
      361 acgaagttat tccggagtcg actctagagg atccggtacc ttctcgactg cgctctcagg
      421 cacgacacga ctcctccgct gcccaccgca gactgaggca gcgctgagtc gccggcgccg
      481 cagcgcagat ggtcgcgccc gtgcccccct atctcgcgcc tcgcgtggtg cggtccggct
      541 gggccggcgg cggcgcggac gcgaccaagg tggccgggaa ggggagtttg cgggggaccg
      601 gcgagtgacg tcagcgcgcc ttca
//
