LOCUS       Exported 749 bp ds-DNA linear SYN 17-MAY-2021
DEFINITION  Double floxed Gq-coupled hM3D DREADD fused with mCherry under the
            control of human synapsin promoter..
ACCESSION   .
VERSION     .
KEYWORDS    pAAV-hSyn-DIO-hM3D(Gq)-mCherry
SOURCE      synthetic DNA construct
  ORGANISM  synthetic DNA construct
REFERENCE   1 (bases 1 to 749)
  AUTHORS   Krashes MJ, Koda S, Ye C, Rogan SC, Adams AC, Cusher DS,
            Maratos-Flier E, Roth BL, Lowell BB
  TITLE     Rapid, reversible activation of AgRP neurons drives feeding behavior
            in mice.
  JOURNAL   J Clin Invest. 2011 Apr;121(4):1424-8. doi: 10.1172/JCI46229.
  PUBMED    21364278
REFERENCE   2 (bases 1 to 749)
  AUTHORS   .
  TITLE     Direct Submission
  JOURNAL   Exported May 17, 2021 from SnapGene Server 1.1.58
            http://www.snapgene.com
FEATURES             Location/Qualifiers
     source          1..749
                     /organism="synthetic DNA construct"
                     /mol_type="other DNA"
     regulatory      122..131
                     /regulatory_class="other"
                     /note="vertebrate consensus sequence for strong initiation
                     of translation (Kozak, 1987)"
ORIGIN
        1 gggcggccct cgccctcgcc ctcgatctcg aactcgtggc cgttcacgga gccctccatg
       61 tgcaccttga agcgcatgaa ctccttgatg atggccatgt tatcctcctc gcccttgctc
      121 accatggtgg cgaccggggg atccttcaag gcctgctcgg gtgcgcgctt gtgaaaaatg
      181 accgactgtc tctgctggta ctgctgcttg cgcctctttt ttttgtcaca ctggcacagc
      241 agcagcatct tgaaagtggt tctgaatgtt ttgttgcaca gagcatagca cacggggttc
      301 acggtgctgt tgatgtagca cagccagtag cccagattcc aaaaggtttt gggtatgcag
      361 ctgtcacaaa aggtgttcac cagaaccatg atgttgtatg gggtccaagt gatgatgaag
      421 gcaagcaaga tcgcactgag ggtctgggcc gctttcttct ccttgaccag ggacatcctt
      481 ttccgcttag tgatctgact tctggtcttc agagcaaacc tcttggccag agtggcttcc
      541 ttgaaggaca gaggtagagt ggccgtgctc ttacccactg aggagttgac gtcagaagtc
      601 ttagctgtgt ccacggctga ctctagctgg atgggaagct tggagaagct ttttggaaaa
      661 ctgcctccat cgtccacgct cttctgggcc tgcagcttgt cggctttcct ctccaagtcc
      721 accatcccca gctcctcctc aggcacctg
//
